Addgene plasmid #120466: EF1a_NEUROD1_P2A_Hygro_Barcode
Purpose: Barcoded lentiviral vector to express NEUROD1 in mammalian cells under control of EF1a promoter. Barcoded for transcript detection in single cell RNA-seq.
Depositing lab: Prashant Mali. Depositing organization: University of California, San Diego (UCSD). Publication: Mapping Cellular Reprogramming via Pooled Overexpression Screens with Paired Fitness and Single-Cell RNA-Sequencing Readout. Parekh U, Wu Y, Zhao D, Worlikar A, Shah N, Zhang K, Mali P. Cell Syst. 2018 Nov 12. pii: S2405-4712(18)30433-2. doi: 10.1016/j.cels.2018.10.008. PubMed 30448000.
Backbone
  Vector backbone: Unknown
  Backbone size w/o insert (bp): 9514
  Vector type: Lentiviral
  Selectable markers: Hygromycin
Growth in bacteria
  Bacterial resistance: Ampicillin, 100 μg/mL
  Growth temperature: 37°C
  Growth strain: Stbl3
  Copy number: High Copy
Gene/Insert
  Gene/Insert name: NEUROD1
  Species: H. sapiens (human)
  Insert size (bp): 1068
  Entrez Gene: NEUROD1 (a.k.a. BETA2, BHF-1, MODY6, NEUROD, T2D, bHLHa3)
  Promoter: EF1a
  Cloning method: Gibson Cloning
  Sequencing primers: 5′ 5'-ttctcaagcctcagacagtgg-3'
Terms and licenses: Academic/Nonprofit Terms; Industry Terms: Not Available to Industry
Depositor comments: 5' cloning site: BamHI (not destroyed), 3' cloning site: BamHI (not destroyed).
How to cite: EF1a_NEUROD1_P2A_Hygro_Barcode was a gift from Prashant Mali (Addgene plasmid # 120466 ; http://n2t.net/addgene:120466 ; RRID:Addgene_120466)
