[The description below was written by a language model from this plasmid's Addgene catalogue record and pLannotate feature annotations shown in this document.]
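Description:
EF1a_NEUROD1_P2A_Hygro_Barcode is a lentiviral transfer plasmid for constitutive expression of human NEUROD1, a basic helix-loop-helix transcription factor that binds E-box motifs and drives differentiation programmes, in mammalian cells. The parental backbone is not named in the record. In bacteria the plasmid is maintained through a high-copy ColE1/pUC-type origin and selected with ampicillin via the bla gene. An f1 origin and lac regulatory remnants are also present.

The viral portion has the layout of a Tat-independent HIV-1 vector. A CMV enhancer/promoter replaces the upstream part of the 5' LTR to drive genomic RNA in packaging cells. It is followed by the Ψ packaging signal with a gag fragment, the Rev response element for nuclear export of the unspliced genome, and the cPPT/CTS element. The internal EF-1α promoter transcribes the 1,068 bp NEUROD1 coding sequence. By the construct name, this is linked through a P2A self-cleaving peptide to the hygromycin phosphotransferase gene (hph), so that transduced cells can be selected with hygromycin from the same transcript. The P2A and the barcode are not annotated as separate features. The gap between hph and the 3' region may hold the barcode, but the table does not confirm this.

Downstream lie a nef fragment, a loxP site, a truncated 3' LTR and a bGH polyadenylation signal. Outside the viral region sits an SV40/EM7-driven bleomycin/Zeocin resistance cassette.

The expressed barcode allows the overexpressed factor to be identified in single-cell RNA-seq data. The associated work used such vectors in pooled overexpression screens of cellular reprogramming, with both fitness and transcriptomic readouts.
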