Features (pLannotate 1.2.2; 33 found; start..end, strand, type, name):
     31..83      -  misc_feature   bom (fragment): basis of mobility region from pBR322
    238..617     +  enhancer       CMV enhancer: human cytomegalovirus immediate early enhancer
    618..817     +  promoter       CMV promoter: human cytomegalovirus (CMV) immediate early promoter
    835..1015    +  LTR            5' LTR (truncated): truncated 5' long terminal repeat (LTR) from HIV-1
   1062..1187    +  misc_feature   HIV-1 Ψ: packaging signal of human immunodeficiency virus type 1
   1171..1534    +  CDS            HIV-1 gag (fragment): gag protein from human immunodeficiency virus 1; gag
   1680..1913    +  misc_feature   RRE: The Rev response element (RRE) of HIV-1 allows for Rev-dependent mRNA export from the nucleus to the cytoplasm.
   2290..2390    +  CDS            Rev (fragment): human immunodeficiency virus 1 (HIV-1) Rev protein; rev; enhances nuclear export of unspliced and incompletely spliced viral mRNAs
   2440..2557    +  misc_feature   cPPT/CTS: central polypurine tract and central termination sequence of HIV-1
   2620..2686    +  CDS            small t antigen (fragment): SV40 (simian virus 40) small t antigen
   2693..3871    +  promoter       EF-1α promoter: strong constitutive promoter for human elongation factor EF-1α
   3888..3906    +  promoter       T7 promoter: promoter for bacteriophage T7 RNA polymerase
   3926..3962    -  misc_feature   MCS (fragment): pBluescript multiple cloning site
   3970..5037    +  CDS            NEUROD1: NDF1_HUMAN - Also known as BHLHA3, NEUROD. Experimental evidence at protein level: Swiss-Prot protein existence level 1. Acts as a transcriptional activator: mediates transcriptional activation by binding to E box-containing promoter consensus core sequences 5'-CANNTG-3'. Associates with the p300/CBP transcription coactivator complex to stimulate transcription of the secretin gene as well as the gene encoding the cyclin-dependent kinase inhibitor CDKN1A. Contributes to the regulation of several cell differentiation pathways, like those that promote the formation of early retinal ganglion cells
   5104..6126    +  CDS            hph: KHYB_ECOLX - Experimental evidence at protein level: Swiss-Prot protein existence level 1. The aminoglycoside phosphotransferases achieve inactivation of their antibiotic substrates by phosphorylation. Only phosphorylates hygromycin and closely related compounds such as demethyl analogs and destomycin. From Escherichia coli.
   6210..6323    +  CDS            nef (fragment): NEF_HV1LA - Experimental evidence at protein level: Swiss-Prot protein existence level 1. Extracellular Nef protein targets CD4(+) T-lymphocytes for apoptosis by interacting with CXCR4 surface receptors. From Human immunodeficiency virus type 1 group M subtype B (isolate Lai) (HIV-1).
   6321..6354    +  protein_bind   loxP: Cre-mediated recombination occurs in the 8-bp core sequence (GCATACAT). Cre recombinase
   6379..6559    +  LTR            5' LTR (truncated): truncated 5' long terminal repeat (LTR) from HIV-1
   6591..6815    +  polyA_signal   bGH poly(A) signal: bovine growth hormone polyadenylation signal
   6819..6840    +  promoter       SV40 promoter (fragment): SV40 enhancer and early promoter
   6861..7289    +  rep_origin     f1 ori (sequence partly withheld): f1 bacteriophage origin of replication; arrow indicates direction of (+) strand synthesis
   7303..7632    +  promoter       SV40 promoter: SV40 enhancer and early promoter
   7680..7727    +  promoter       EM7 promoter: synthetic bacterial promoter&nbsp
   7746..8120    +  CDS            BleoR: antibiotic-binding protein; Sh ble from Streptoalloteichus hindustanus; confers resistance to bleomycin, phleomycin, and Zeocin™
   8130..8255    +  CDS            ble (fragment): BLE_KLEPN - Experimental evidence at protein level: Swiss-Prot protein existence level 1. Binding protein with a strong affinity to the bleomycin family of antibiotics. Binds to CL990; an antimitotic-antibiotic compound. From Klebsiella pneumoniae.
   8250..8371    +  polyA_signal   SV40 poly(A) signal: SV40 polyadenylation signal
   8444..8460    -  protein_bind   lac operator: The lac repressor binds to the lac operator to inhibit transcription in E. coli. This inhibition can be relieved by adding lactose or isopropyl-β-D-thiogalactopyranoside (IPTG). lac repressor encoded by lacI
   8468..8498    -  promoter       lac promoter: promoter for the E. coli lac operon
   8513..8534    -  protein_bind   CAP binding site: CAP binding activates transcription in the presence of cAMP. E. coli catabolite activator protein
   8547..8639    -  CDS            lacI (fragment): lac repressor; lacI; The lac repressor binds to the lac operator to inhibit transcription in E. coli. This inhibition can be relieved by adding lactose or isopropyl-β-D-thiogalactopyranoside (IPTG).
   8822..9410    -  rep_origin     ori: high-copy-number ColE1/pMB1/pBR322/pUC origin of replication
   9581..10441   -  CDS            AmpR: β-lactamase; bla; confers resistance to ampicillin, carbenicillin, and related antibiotics
  10442..10546   -  promoter       AmpR promoter: bla
>Addgene plasmid #120466 | EF1a_NEUROD1_P2A_Hygro_Barcode | addgene full sequence | sequence record 234626 | Addgene NGS Result
GTCGACGGATCGGGAGATCTCCCGATCCCCTATGGTGCACTCTCAGTACAATCTGCTCTGATGCCGCATA
GTTAAGCCAGTATCTGCTCCCTGCTTGTGTGTTGGAGGTCGCTGAGTAGTGCGCGAGCAAAATTTAAGCT
ACAACAAGGCAAGGCTTGACCGACAATTGCATGAAGAATCTGCTTAGGGTTAGGCGTTTTGCGCTGCTTC
GCGATGTACGGGCCAGATATACGCGTTGACATTGATTATTGACTAGTTATTAATAGTAATCAATTACGGG
GTCATTAGTTCATAGCCCATATATGGAGTTCCGCGTTACATAACTTACGGTAAATGGCCCGCCTGGCTGA
CCGCCCAACGACCCCCGCCCATTGACGTCAATAATGACGTATGTTCCCATAGTAACGCCAATAGGGACTT
TCCATTGACGTCAATGGGTGGAGTATTTACGGTAAACTGCCCACTTGGCAGTACATCAAGTGTATCATAT
GCCAAGTACGCCCCCTATTGACGTCAATGACGGTAAATGGCCCGCCTGGCATTATGCCCAGTACATGACC
TTATGGGACTTTCCTACTTGGCAGTACATCTACGTATTAGTCATCGCTATTACCATGGTGATGCGGTTTT
GGCAGTACATCAATGGGCGTGGATAGCGGTTTGACTCACGGGGATTTCCAAGTCTCCACCCCATTGACGT
CAATGGGAGTTTGTTTTGGCACCAAAATCAACGGGACTTTCCAAAATGTCGTAACAACTCCGCCCCATTG
ACGCAAATGGGCGGTAGGCGTGTACGGTGGGAGGTCTATATAAGCAGCGCGTTTTGCCTGTACTGGGTCT
CTCTGGTTAGACCAGATCTGAGCCTGGGAGCTCTCTGGCTAACTAGGGAACCCACTGCTTAAGCCTCAAT
AAAGCTTGCCTTGAGTGCTTCAAGTAGTGTGTGCCCGTCTGTTGTGTGACTCTGGTAACTAGAGATCCCT
CAGACCCTTTTAGTCAGTGTGGAAAATCTCTAGCAGTGGCGCCCGAACAGGGACTTGAAAGCGAAAGGGA
AACCAGAGGAGCTCTCTCGACGCAGGACTCGGCTTGCTGAAGCGCGCACGGCAAGAGGCGAGGGGCGGCG
ACTGGTGAGTACGCCAAAAATTTTGACTAGCGGAGGCTAGAAGGAGAGAGATGGGTGCGAGAGCGTCAGT
ATTAAGCGGGGGAGAATTAGATCGCGATGGGAAAAAATTCGGTTAAGGCCAGGGGGAAAGAAAAAATATA
AATTAAAACATATAGTATGGGCAAGCAGGGAGCTAGAACGATTCGCAGTTAATCCTGGCCTGTTAGAAAC
ATCAGAAGGCTGTAGACAAATACTGGGACAGCTACAACCATCCCTTCAGACAGGATCAGAAGAACTTAGA
TCATTATATAATACAGTAGCAACCCTCTATTGTGTGCATCAAAGGATAGAGATAAAAGACACCAAGGAAG
CTTTAGACAAGATAGAGGAAGAGCAAAACAAAAGTAAGACCACCGCACAGCAAGCGGCCGCTGATCTTCA
GACCTGGAGGAGGAGATATGAGGGACAATTGGAGAAGTGAATTATATAAATATAAAGTAGTAAAAATTGA
ACCATTAGGAGTAGCACCCACCAAGGCAAAGAGAAGAGTGGTGCAGAGAGAAAAAAGAGCAGTGGGAATA
GGAGCTTTGTTCCTTGGGTTCTTGGGAGCAGCAGGAAGCACTATGGGCGCAGCGTCAATGACGCTGACGG
TACAGGCCAGACAATTATTGTCTGGTATAGTGCAGCAGCAGAACAATTTGCTGAGGGCTATTGAGGCGCA
ACAGCATCTGTTGCAACTCACAGTCTGGGGCATCAAGCAGCTCCAGGCAAGAATCCTGGCTGTGGAAAGA
TACCTAAAGGATCAACAGCTCCTGGGGATTTGGGGTTGCTCTGGAAAACTCATTTGCACCACTGCTGTGC
CTTGGAATGCTAGTTGGAGTAATAAATCTCTGGAACAGATTTGGAATCACACGACCTGGATGGAGTGGGA
CAGAGAAATTAACAATTACACAAGCTTAATACACTCCTTAATTGAAGAATCGCAAAACCAGCAAGAAAAG
AATGAACAAGAATTATTGGAATTAGATAAATGGGCAAGTTTGTGGAATTGGTTTAACATAACAAATTGGC
TGTGGTATATAAAATTATTCATAATGATAGTAGGAGGCTTGGTAGGTTTAAGAATAGTTTTTGCTGTACT
TTCTATAGTGAATAGAGTTAGGCAGGGATATTCACCATTATCGTTTCAGACCCACCTCCCAACCCCGAGG
GGACCCGACAGGCCCGAAGGAATAGAAGAAGAAGGTGGAGAGAGAGACAGAGACAGATCCATTCGATTAG
TGAACGGATCGGCACTGCGTGCGCCAATTCTGCAGACAAATGGCAGTATTCATCCACAATTTTAAAAGAA
AAGGGGGGATTGGGGGGTACAGTGCAGGGGAAAGAATAGTAGACATAATAGCAACAGACATACAAACTAA
AGAATTACAAAAACAAATTACAAAAATTCAAAATTTTCGGGTTTATTACAGGGACAGCAGAGATCCAGTT
TGGTTAATTAATCGATAAGCTTTGCAAAGATGGATAAAGTTTTAAACAGAGAGGAATCTTTGCAGCTAAT
GGACCTTCTAGGTCTTGAAAGGAGTGGGAATTGGCTCCGGTGCCCGTCAGTGGGCAGAGCGCACATCGCC
CACAGTCCCCGAGAAGTTGGGGGGAGGGGTCGGCAATTGAACCGGTGCCTAGAGAAGGTGGCGCGGGGTA
AACTGGGAAAGTGATGTCGTGTACTGGCTCCGCCTTTTTCCCGAGGGTGGGGGAGAACCGTATATAAGTG
CAGTAGTCGCCGTGAACGTTCTTTTTCGCAACGGGTTTGCCGCCAGAACACAGGTAAGTGCCGTGTGTGG
TTCCCGCGGGCCTGGCCTCTTTACGGGTTATGGCCCTTGCGTGCCTTGAATTACTTCCACCTGGCTGCAG
TACGTGATTCTTGATCCCGAGCTTCGGGTTGGAAGTGGGTGGGAGAGTTCGAGGCCTTGCGCTTAAGGAG
CCCCTTCGCCTCGTGCTTGAGTTGAGGCCTGGCCTGGGCGCTGGGGCCGCCGCGTGCGAATCTGGTGGCA
CCTTCGCGCCTGTCTCGCTGCTTTCGATAAGTCTCTAGCCATTTAAAATTTTTGATGACCTGCTGCGACG
CTTTTTTTCTGGCAAGATAGTCTTGTAAATGCGGGCCAAGATCTGCACACTGGTATTTCGGTTTTTGGGG
CCGCGGGCGGCGACGGGGCCCGTGCGTCCCAGCGCACATGTTCGGCGAGGCGGGGCCTGCGAGCGCGGCC
ACCGAGAATCGGACGGGGGTAGTCTCAAGCTGGCCGGCCTGCTCTGGTGCCTGGCCTCGCGCCGCCGTGT
ATCGCCCCGCCCTGGGCGGCAAGGCTGGCCCGGTCGGCACCAGTTGCGTGAGCGGAAAGATGGCCGCTTC
CCGGCCCTGCTGCAGGGAGCTCAAAATGGAGGACGCGGCGCTCGGGAGAGCGGGCGGGTGAGTCACCCAC
ACAAAGGAAAAGGGCCTTTCCGTCCTCAGCCGTCGCTTCATGTGACTCCACGGAGTACCGGGCGCCGTCC
AGGCACCTCGATTAGTTCTCGAGCTTTTGGAGTACGTCGTCTTTAGGTTGGGGGGAGGGGTTTTATGCGA
TGGAGTTTCCCCACACTGAGTGGGTGGAGACTGAAGTTAGGCCAGCTTGGCACTTGATGTAATTCTCCTT
GGAATTTGCCCTTTTTGAGTTTGGATCTTGGTTCATTCTCAAGCCTCAGACAGTGGTTCAAAGTTTTTTT
CTTCCATTTCAGGTGTCGTGAGGAATTAGCTTGGTACTAATACGACTCACTATAGGGAGACCCAAGCTGG
CTAGGTAAGCTTGATATCGAATTCCTGCAGCCCGGGGGATCCCGCCACCATGACCAAATCGTACAGCGAG
AGTGGGCTGATGGGCGAGCCTCAGCCCCAAGGTCCTCCAAGCTGGACAGACGAGTGTCTCAGTTCTCAGG
ACGAGGAGCACGAGGCAGACAAGAAGGAGGACGACCTCGAAGCCATGAACGCAGAGGAGGACTCACTGAG
GAACGGGGGAGAGGAGGAGGACGAAGATGAGGACCTGGAAGAGGAGGAAGAAGAGGAAGAGGAGGATGAC
GATCAAAAGCCCAAGAGACGCGGCCCCAAAAAGAAGAAGATGACTAAGGCTCGCCTGGAGCGTTTTAAAT
TGAGACGCATGAAGGCTAACGCCCGGGAGCGGAACCGCATGCACGGACTGAACGCGGCGCTAGACAACCT
GCGCAAGGTGGTGCCTTGCTATTCTAAGACGCAGAAGCTGTCCAAAATCGAGACTCTGCGCTTGGCCAAG
AACTACATCTGGGCTCTGTCGGAGATCCTGCGCTCAGGCAAAAGCCCAGACCTGGTCTCCTTCGTTCAGA
CGCTTTGCAAGGGCTTATCCCAACCCACCACCAACCTGGTTGCGGGCTGCCTGCAACTCAATCCTCGGAC
TTTTCTGCCTGAGCAGAACCAGGACATGCCCCCCCACCTGCCGACGGCCAGCGCTTCCTTCCCTGTACAC
CCCTACTCCTACCAGTCGCCTGGGCTGCCCAGTCCGCCTTACGGTACCATGGACAGCTCCCATGTCTTCC
ACGTTAAGCCTCCGCCGCACGCCTACAGCGCAGCGCTGGAGCCCTTCTTTGAAAGCCCTCTGACTGATTG
CACCAGCCCTTCCTTTGATGGACCCCTCAGCCCGCCGCTCAGCATCAATGGCAACTTCTCTTTCAAACAC
GAACCGTCCGCCGAGTTTGAGAAAAATTATGCCTTTACCATGCACTATCCTGCAGCGACACTGGCAGGGG
CCCAAAGCCACGGATCAATCTTCTCAGGCACCGCTGCCCCTCGCTGCGAGATCCCCATAGACAATATTAT
GTCCTTCGATAGCCATTCACATCATGAGCGAGTCATGAGTGCCCAGCTCAATGCCATATTTCATGATGGA
TCCGGCGCAACAAACTTCTCTCTGCTGAAACAAGCCGGAGATGTCGAAGAGAATCCTGGACCGATGAAAA
AGCCTGAACTCACCGCGACGTCTGTCGAGAAGTTTCTGATCGAAAAGTTCGACAGCGTCTCCGACCTGAT
GCAGCTCTCGGAGGGCGAAGAATCTCGTGCTTTCAGCTTCGATGTAGGAGGGCGTGGATATGTCCTGCGG
GTAAATAGCTGCGCCGATGGTTTCTACAAAGATCGTTATGTTTATCGGCACTTTGCATCGGCCGCGCTCC
CGATTCCGGAAGTGCTTGACATTGGGGAATTCAGCGAGAGCCTGACCTATTGCATCTCCCGCCGTGCACA
GGGTGTCACGTTGCAAGACCTGCCTGAAACCGAACTGCCCGCTGTTCTGCAGCCGGTCGCGGAGGCCATG
GATGCGATCGCTGCGGCCGATCTTAGCCAGACGAGCGGGTTCGGCCCATTCGGACCGCAAGGAATCGGTC
AATACACTACATGGCGTGATTTCATATGCGCGATTGCTGATCCCCATGTGTATCACTGGCAAACTGTGAT
GGACGACACCGTCAGTGCGTCCGTCGCGCAGGCTCTCGATGAGCTGATGCTTTGGGCCGAGGACTGCCCC
GAAGTCCGGCACCTCGTGCACGCGGATTTCGGCTCCAACAATGTCCTGACGGACAATGGCCGCATAACAG
CGGTCATTGACTGGAGCGAGGCGATGTTCGGGGATTCCCAATACGAGGTCGCCAACATCTTCTTCTGGAG
GCCGTGGTTGGCTTGTATGGAGCAGCAGACGCGCTACTTCGAGCGGAGGCATCCGGAGCTTGCAGGATCG
CCGCGGCTCCGGGCGTATATGCTCCGCATTGGTCTTGACCAACTCTATCAGAGCTTGGTTGACGGCAATT
TCGATGATGCAGCTTGGGCGCAGGGTCGATGCGACGCAATCGTCCGATCCGGAGCCGGGACTGTCGGGCG
TACACAAATCGCCCGCAGAAGCGCGGCCGTCTGGACCGATGGCTGTGTAGAAGTACTCGCCGATAGTGGA
AACCGACGCCCCAGCACTCGTCCGAGGGCAAAGGAATAAGTTAGAACTATTTCCTGGCTGTTACGCGAGG
CTTATTTTATTGATATTCTACTGACGGGCTTGTTAAACAGTGAACCGCCCGCCCCACGACCCGCAGCGCC
CGACCGAAAGGAGCGCACGACCCCATGCATCGAACAAAAGAAAAGGGGGGACTGGAAGGGCTAATTCACT
CCCAACGAAGACAAGATATCATAACTTCGTATAGCATACATTATACGAAGTTATCGGCTAGCTGGTCCGG
ACTGTACTGGGTCTCTCTGGTTAGACCAGATCTGAGCCTGGGAGCTCTCTGGCTAACTAGGGAACCCACT
GCTTAAGCCTCAATAAAGCTTGCCTTGAGTGCTTCAAGTAGTGTGTGCCCGTCTGTTGTGTGACTCTGGT
AACTAGAGATCCCTCAGACCCTTTTAGTCAGTGTGGAAAATCTCTAGCAGGGCCCGTTTAAACCCGCTGA
TCAGCCTCGACTGTGCCTTCTAGTTGCCAGCCATCTGTTGTTTGCCCCTCCCCCGTGCCTTCCTTGACCC
TGGAAGGTGCCACTCCCACTGTCCTTTCCTAATAAAATGAGGAAATTGCATCGCATTGTCTGAGTAGGTG
TCATTCTATTCTGGGGGGTGGGGTGGGGCAGGACAGCAAGGGGGAGGATTGGGAAGACAATAGCAGGCAT
GCTGGGGATGCGGTGGGCTCTATGGCTTCTGAGGCGGAAAGAACCAGCTGGGGCTCTAGGGGGTATCCCC
[124 nt withheld, positions 6861-6984]
C
[91 nt withheld, positions 6986-7076]
A
[49 nt withheld, positions 7078-7126]
CCTTTGACGTTGGAGTCCACGTTCTTT
[37 nt withheld, positions 7154-7190]
ACCCTATCTCGGTCTATTCTTTTGATTTATAAGGGATTTTGCCGATTTCGGCCTATTGGTTAAAAAATGA
GCTGATTTAACAAAAATTTAACGCGAATTAATTCTGTGGAATGTGTGTCAGTTAGGGTGTGGAAAGTCCC
CAGGCTCCCCAGCAGGCAGAAGTATGCAAAGCATGCATCTCAATTAGTCAGCAACCAGGTGTGGAAAGTC
CCCAGGCTCCCCAGCAGGCAGAAGTATGCAAAGCATGCATCTCAATTAGTCAGCAACCATAGTCCCGCCC
CTAACTCCGCCCATCCCGCCCCTAACTCCGCCCAGTTCCGCCCATTCTCCGCCCCATGGCTGACTAATTT
TTTTTATTTATGCAGAGGCCGAGGCCGCCTCTGCCTCTGAGCTATTCCAGAAGTAGTGAGGAGGCTTTTT
TGGAGGCCTAGGCTTTTGCAAAAAGCTCCCGGGAGCTTGTATATCCATTTTCGGATCTGATCAGCACGTG
TTGACAATTAATCATCGGCATAGTATATCGGCATAGTATAATACGACAAGGTGAGGAACTAAACCATGGC
CAAGTTGACCAGTGCCGTTCCGGTGCTCACCGCGCGCGACGTCGCCGGAGCGGTCGAGTTCTGGACCGAC
CGGCTCGGGTTCTCCCGGGACTTCGTGGAGGACGACTTCGCCGGTGTGGTCCGGGACGACGTGACCCTGT
TCATCAGCGCGGTCCAGGACCAGGTGGTGCCGGACAACACCCTGGCCTGGGTGTGGGTGCGCGGCCTGGA
CGAGCTGTACGCCGAGTGGTCGGAGGTCGTGTCCACGAACTTCCGGGACGCCTCCGGGCCGGCCATGACC
GAGATCGGCGAGCAGCCGTGGGGGCGGGAGTTCGCCCTGCGCGACCCGGCCGGCAACTGCGTGCACTTCG
TGGCCGAGGAGCAGGACTGACACGTGCTACGAGATTTCGATTCCACCGCCGCCTTCTATGAAAGGTTGGG
CTTCGGAATCGTTTTCCGGGACGCCGGCTGGATGATCCTCCAGCGCGGGGATCTCATGCTGGAGTTCTTC
GCCCACCCCAACTTGTTTATTGCAGCTTATAATGGTTACAAATAAAGCAATAGCATCACAAATTTCACAA
ATAAAGCATTTTTTTCACTGCATTCTAGTTGTGGTTTGTCCAAACTCATCAATGTATCTTATCATGTCTG
TATACCGTCGACCTCTAGCTAGAGCTTGGCGTAATCATGGTCATAGCTGTTTCCTGTGTGAAATTGTTAT
CCGCTCACAATTCCACACAACATACGAGCCGGAAGCATAAAGTGTAAAGCCTGGGGTGCCTAATGAGTGA
GCTAACTCACATTAATTGCGTTGCGCTCACTGCCCGCTTTCCAGTCGGGAAACCTGTCGTGCCAGCTGCA
TTAATGAATCGGCCAACGCGCGGGGAGAGGCGGTTTGCGTATTGGGCGCTCTTCCGCTTCCTCGCTCACT
GACTCGCTGCGCTCGGTCGTTCGGCTGCGGCGAGCGGTATCAGCTCACTCAAAGGCGGTAATACGGTTAT
CCACAGAATCAGGGGATAACGCAGGAAAGAACATGTGAGCAAAAGGCCAGCAAAAGGCCAGGAACCGTAA
AAAGGCCGCGTTGCTGGCGTTTTTCCATAGGCTCCGCCCCCCTGACGAGCATCACAAAAATCGACGCTCA
AGTCAGAGGTGGCGAAACCCGACAGGACTATAAAGATACCAGGCGTTTCCCCCTGGAAGCTCCCTCGTGC
GCTCTCCTGTTCCGACCCTGCCGCTTACCGGATACCTGTCCGCCTTTCTCCCTTCGGGAAGCGTGGCGCT
TTCTCATAGCTCACGCTGTAGGTATCTCAGTTCGGTGTAGGTCGTTCGCTCCAAGCTGGGCTGTGTGCAC
GAACCCCCCGTTCAGCCCGACCGCTGCGCCTTATCCGGTAACTATCGTCTTGAGTCCAACCCGGTAAGAC
ACGACTTATCGCCACTGGCAGCAGCCACTGGTAACAGGATTAGCAGAGCGAGGTATGTAGGCGGTGCTAC
AGAGTTCTTGAAGTGGTGGCCTAACTACGGCTACACTAGAAGAACAGTATTTGGTATCTGCGCTCTGCTG
AAGCCAGTTACCTTCGGAAAAAGAGTTGGTAGCTCTTGATCCGGCAAACAAACCACCGCTGGTAGCGGTG
GTTTTTTTGTTTGCAAGCAGCAGATTACGCGCAGAAAAAAAGGATCTCAAGAAGATCCTTTGATCTTTTC
TACGGGGTCTGACGCTCAGTGGAACGAAAACTCACGTTAAGGGATTTTGGTCATGAGATTATCAAAAAGG
ATCTTCACCTAGATCCTTTTAAATTAAAAATGAAGTTTTAAATCAATCTAAAGTATATATGAGTAAACTT
GGTCTGACAGTTACCAATGCTTAATCAGTGAGGCACCTATCTCAGCGATCTGTCTATTTCGTTCATCCAT
AGTTGCCTGACTCCCCGTCGTGTAGATAACTACGATACGGGAGGGCTTACCATCTGGCCCCAGTGCTGCA
ATGATACCGCGAGACCCACGCTCACCGGCTCCAGATTTATCAGCAATAAACCAGCCAGCCGGAAGGGCCG
AGCGCAGAAGTGGTCCTGCAACTTTATCCGCCTCCATCCAGTCTATTAATTGTTGCCGGGAAGCTAGAGT
AAGTAGTTCGCCAGTTAATAGTTTGCGCAACGTTGTTGCCATTGCTACAGGCATCGTGGTGTCACGCTCG
TCGTTTGGTATGGCTTCATTCAGCTCCGGTTCCCAACGATCAAGGCGAGTTACATGATCCCCCATGTTGT
GCAAAAAAGCGGTTAGCTCCTTCGGTCCTCCGATCGTTGTCAGAAGTAAGTTGGCCGCAGTGTTATCACT
CATGGTTATGGCAGCACTGCATAATTCTCTTACTGTCATGCCATCCGTAAGATGCTTTTCTGTGACTGGT
GAGTACTCAACCAAGTCATTCTGAGAATAGTGTATGCGGCGACCGAGTTGCTCTTGCCCGGCGTCAATAC
GGGATAATACCGCGCCACATAGCAGAACTTTAAAAGTGCTCATCATTGGAAAACGTTCTTCGGGGCGAAA
ACTCTCAAGGATCTTACCGCTGTTGAGATCCAGTTCGATGTAACCCACTCGTGCACCCAACTGATCTTCA
GCATCTTTTACTTTCACCAGCGTTTCTGGGTGAGCAAAAACAGGAAGGCAAAATGCCGCAAAAAAGGGAA
TAAGGGCGACACGGAAATGTTGAATACTCATACTCTTCCTTTTTCAATATTATTGAAGCATTTATCAGGG
TTATTGTCTCATGAGCGGATACATATTTGAATGTATTTAGAAAAATAAACAAATAGGGGTTCCGCGCACA
TTTCCCCGAAAAGTGCCACCTGAC
