>Addgene plasmid #120466 | EF1a_NEUROD1_P2A_Hygro_Barcode | depositor partial sequence | sequence record 228766 | NEUROD1 gene
ATGACCAAATCGTACAGCGAGAGTGGGCTGATGGGCGAGCCTCAGCCCCAAGGTCCTCCAAGCTGGACAG
ACGAGTGTCTCAGTTCTCAGGACGAGGAGCACGAGGCAGACAAGAAGGAGGACGACCTCGAAGCCATGAA
CGCAGAGGAGGACTCACTGAGGAACGGGGGAGAGGAGGAGGACGAAGATGAGGACCTGGAAGAGGAGGAA
GAAGAGGAAGAGGAGGATGACGATCAAAAGCCCAAGAGACGCGGCCCCAAAAAGAAGAAGATGACTAAGG
CTCGCCTGGAGCGTTTTAAATTGAGACGCATGAAGGCTAACGCCCGGGAGCGGAACCGCATGCACGGACT
GAACGCGGCGCTAGACAACCTGCGCAAGGTGGTGCCTTGCTATTCTAAGACGCAGAAGCTGTCCAAAATC
GAGACTCTGCGCTTGGCCAAGAACTACATCTGGGCTCTGTCGGAGATCCTGCGCTCAGGCAAAAGCCCAG
ACCTGGTCTCCTTCGTTCAGACGCTTTGCAAGGGCTTATCCCAACCCACCACCAACCTGGTTGCGGGCTG
CCTGCAACTCAATCCTCGGACTTTTCTGCCTGAGCAGAACCAGGACATGCCCCCCCACCTGCCGACGGCC
AGCGCTTCCTTCCCTGTACACCCCTACTCCTACCAGTCGCCTGGGCTGCCCAGTCCGCCTTACGGTACCA
TGGACAGCTCCCATGTCTTCCACGTTAAGCCTCCGCCGCACGCCTACAGCGCAGCGCTGGAGCCCTTCTT
TGAAAGCCCTCTGACTGATTGCACCAGCCCTTCCTTTGATGGACCCCTCAGCCCGCCGCTCAGCATCAAT
GGCAACTTCTCTTTCAAACACGAACCGTCCGCCGAGTTTGAGAAAAATTATGCCTTTACCATGCACTATC
CTGCAGCGACACTGGCAGGGGCCCAAAGCCACGGATCAATCTTCTCAGGCACCGCTGCCCCTCGCTGCGA
GATCCCCATAGACAATATTATGTCCTTCGATAGCCATTCACATCATGAGCGAGTCATGAGTGCCCAGCTC
AATGCCATATTTCATGAT
