>Addgene plasmid #120466 | EF1a_NEUROD1_P2A_Hygro_Barcode | depositor partial sequence | sequence record 228767 | NEUROD1 barcode
AGGCTTATTTTATTGATATT
